>Addgene plasmid #147803 | pT7-EGFP-C1-HsDCP1a-R72GN74G_V | depositor full sequence | sequence record 290250 | Full Sequence
TAGTTATTAATAGTAATCAATTACGGGGTCATTAGTTCATAGCCCATATATGGAGTTCCGCGTTACATAA
CTTACGGTAAATGGCCCGCCTGGCTGACCGCCCAACGACCCCCGCCCATTGACGTCAATAATGACGTATG
TTCCCATAGTAACGCCAATAGGGACTTTCCATTGACGTCAATGGGTGGAGTATTTACGGTAAACTGCCCA
CTTGGCAGTACATCAAGTGTATCATATGCCAAGTACGCCCCCTATTGACGTCAATGACGGTAAATGGCCC
GCCTGGCATTATGCCCAGTACATGACCTTATGGGACTTTCCTACTTGGCAGTACATCTACGTATTAGTCA
TCGCTATTACCATGGTGATGCGGTTTTGGCAGTACATCAATGGGCGTGGATAGCGGTTTGACTCACGGGG
ATTTCCAAGTCTCCACCCCATTGACGTCAATGGGAGTTTGTTTTGGCACCAAAATCAACGGGACTTTCCA
AAATGTCGTAACAACTCCGCCCCATTGACGCAAATGGGCGGTAGGCGTGTACGGTGGGAGGTCTATATAA
GCAGAGCTCTCTGGCTAACTAGAGAACCCACTGCTTACTGGCTTATCGAAATTAATACGACTCACTATAG
GGAGACCCAAGCTCTAGCGCTACCGGTCGCCACCATGGTGAGCAAGGGCGAGGAGCTGTTCACCGGGGTG
GTGCCCATCCTGGTCGAGCTGGACGGCGACGTAAACGGCCACAAGTTCAGCGTGTCCGGCGAGGGCGAGG
GCGATGCCACCTACGGCAAGCTGACCCTGAAGTTCATCTGCACCACCGGCAAGCTGCCCGTGCCCTGGCC
CACCCTCGTGACCACCCTGACCTACGGCGTGCAGTGCTTCAGCCGCTACCCCGACCACATGAAGCAGCAC
GACTTCTTCAAGTCCGCCATGCCCGAAGGCTACGTCCAGGAGCGCACCATCTTCTTCAAGGACGACGGCA
ACTACAAGACCCGCGCCGAGGTGAAGTTCGAGGGCGACACCCTGGTGAACCGCATCGAGCTGAAGGGCAT
CGACTTCAAGGAGGACGGCAACATCCTGGGGCACAAGCTGGAGTACAACTACAACAGCCACAACGTCTAT
ATCATGGCCGACAAGCAGAAGAACGGCATCAAGGTGAACTTCAAGATCCGCCACAACATCGAGGACGGCA
GCGTGCAGCTCGCCGACCACTACCAGCAGAACACCCCCATCGGCGACGGCCCCGTGCTGCTGCCCGACAA
CCACTACCTGAGCACCCAGTCCGCCCTGAGCAAAGACCCCAACGAGAAGCGCGATCACATGGTCCTGCTG
GAGTTCGTGACCGCCGCCGGGATCACTCTCGGCATGGACGAGCTGTACAAGTCCGGACTCAGATCAATGG
AGGCGCTGAGTCGAGCTGGGCAGGAGATGAGCCTAGCGGCCCTGAAGCAACACGACCCCTATATCACCAG
CATCGCAGACCTCACGGGCCAGGTCGCTCTGTACACCTTCTGCCCCAAGGCCAACCAGTGGGAGAAGACT
GATATAGAAGGGACCTTATTCGTATATCGAAGGTCAGCTTCCCCTTACCATGGTTTTACCATTGTGAATG
GTCTAGGTATGCACAATCTAGTCGAACCAGTGAATAAAGATTTGGAATTTCAGCTCCATGAACCATTTCT
TCTGTATAGAAATGCAAGCTTGTCGATATATAGTATCTGGTTTTATGACAAGAATGACTGTCACCGCATA
GCAAAACTCATGGCTGATGTGGTAGAAGAGGAGACACGGCGATCCCAGCAAGCTGCTCGGGACAAACAGA
GTCCCAGCCAGGCCAATGGCTGCAGCGACCACAGGCCCATCGACATCCTGGAGATGCTGAGCAGAGCCAA
GGATGAGTATGAGAGGAATCAGATGGGTGACTCAAATATCTCCAGCCCTGGGTTACAGCCAAGCACTCAG
CTCTCCAATCTGGGAAGCACCGAGACTCTAGAAGAAATGCCCTCCGGGTCACAGGATAAGTCTGCTCCAT
CTGGACACAAGCATCTGACGGTAGAAGAGTTATTTGGAACCTCTTTGCCAAAGGAACAACCAGCAGTTGT
GGGTCTGGATTCAGAAGAAATGGAGAGGTTGCCAGGAGATGCCTCCCAGAAAGAGCCCAATTCATTCCTA
CCATTTCCCTTTGAGCAGTTAGGAGGAGCCCCTCAATCAGAAACCCTGGGTGTCCCTTCTGCTGCCCACC
ATTCAGTCCAGCCTGAAATCACCACCCCGGTGCTAATCACTCCAGCCTCCATCACACAGTCCAATGAAAA
GCATGCTCCAACCTACACAATCCCGTTGAGCCCTGTTCTCAGTCCCACTCTGCCAGCTGAAGCTCCTACT
GCACAGGTTCCCCCCAGCTTACCTCGAAACAGCACCATGATGCAGGCAGTGAAGACCACGCCTAGACAGA
GGTCTCCACTCCTGAACCAGCCAGTCCCTGAGCTAAGCCATGCCAGTCTGATTGCCAACCAGAGCCCCTT
CAGGGCCCCATTGAACGTGACGAACACAGCTGGCACATCCCTCCCAAGCGTTGATCTTCTCCAGAAACTC
AGGTTGACCCCACAGCATGACCAAATACAGACACAACCACTTGGGAAAGGTGCAATGGTAGCCAGCTTTT
CTCCGGCAGCTGGTCAGCTAGCCACACCTGAGAGCTTCATAGAGCCTCCCTCTAAGACAGCAGCAGCAAG
AGTGGCGGCCTCAGCCTCCCTGAGCAACATGGTGCTTGCTCCCCTTCAGTCTATGCAGCAGAACCAGGAT
CCTGAAGTATTTGTGCAGCCTAAGGTGTTATCCAGTGCCATCCCGGTTGCAGGCGCCCCACTGGTTACTG
CAACGACCACTGCAGTGTCTTCAGTCCTGCTGGCCCCAAGTGTTTTCCAGCAGACAGTTACAAGATCTTC
GGACCTTGAGAGGAAAGCCAGCTCCCCTTCTCCTCTAACTATTGGAACGCCAGAAAGTCAGAGAAAGCCT
TCCATTATTCTCAGCAAGTCTCAGCTCCAGGATACATTAATACATCTAATAAAGAATGATTCCAGCTTCC
TCAGTACACTTCATGAAGTCTACTTGCAGGTGCTGACCAAGAACAAAGACAACCACAACCTATGAGAATT
CTGCAGTCGACGGTACCGCGGGCCCGGGATCCACCGGATCTAGATAACTGATCATAATCAGCCATACCAC
ATTTGTAGAGGTTTTACTTGCTTTAAAAAACCTCCCACACCTCCCCCTGAACCTGAAACATAAAATGAAT
GCAATTGTTGTTGTTAACTTGTTTATTGCAGCTTATAATGGTTACAAATAAAGCAATAGCATCACAAATT
TCACAAATAAAGCATTTTTTTCACTGCATTCTAGTTGTGGTTTGTCCAAACTCATCAATGTATCTTAACG
CGTAAATTGTAAGCGTTAATATTTTGTTAAAATTCGCGTTAAATTTTTGTTAAATCAGCTCATTTTTTAA
CCAATAGGCCGAAATCGGCAAAATCCCTTATAAATCAAAAGAATAGACCGAGATAGGGT
[37 nt withheld, positions 3560-3596]
AAAGAACGTGGACTCCAACGTCAAAGG
[49 nt withheld, positions 3624-3672]
T
[91 nt withheld, positions 3674-3764]
G
[124 nt withheld, positions 3766-3889]
CAGGTGGCACTTTTCGGGGAAATGTGCGCGGAACCCCTATTTGTTTATTTTTCTAAATACATTCAAATAT
GTATCCGCTCATGAGACAATAACCCTGATAAATGCTTCAATAATATTGAAAAAGGAAGAGTCCTGAGGCG
GAAAGAACCAGCTGTGGAATGTGTGTCAGTTAGGGTGTGGAAAGTCCCCAGGCTCCCCAGCAGGCAGAAG
TATGCAAAGCATGCATCTCAATTAGTCAGCAACCAGGTGTGGAAAGTCCCCAGGCTCCCCAGCAGGCAGA
AGTATGCAAAGCATGCATCTCAATTAGTCAGCAACCATAGTCCCGCCCCTAACTCCGCCCATCCCGCCCC
TAACTCCGCCCAGTTCCGCCCATTCTCCGCCCCATGGCTGACTAATTTTTTTTATTTATGCAGAGGCCGA
GGCCGCCTCGGCCTCTGAGCTATTCCAGAAGTAGTGAGGAGGCTTTTTTGGAGGCCTAGGCTTTTGCAAA
GATCGATCAAGAGACAGGATGAGGATCGTTTCGCATGATTGAACAAGATGGATTGCACGCAGGTTCTCCG
GCCGCTTGGGTGGAGAGGCTATTCGGCTATGACTGGGCACAACAGACAATCGGCTGCTCTGATGCCGCCG
TGTTCCGGCTGTCAGCGCAGGGGCGCCCGGTTCTTTTTGTCAAGACCGACCTGTCCGGTGCCCTGAATGA
ACTGCAAGACGAGGCAGCGCGGCTATCGTGGCTGGCCACGACGGGCGTTCCTTGCGCAGCTGTGCTCGAC
GTTGTCACTGAAGCGGGAAGGGACTGGCTGCTATTGGGCGAAGTGCCGGGGCAGGATCTCCTGTCATCTC
ACCTTGCTCCTGCCGAGAAAGTATCCATCATGGCTGATGCAATGCGGCGGCTGCATACGCTTGATCCGGC
TACCTGCCCATTCGACCACCAAGCGAAACATCGCATCGAGCGAGCACGTACTCGGATGGAAGCCGGTCTT
GTCGATCAGGATGATCTGGACGAAGAGCATCAGGGGCTCGCGCCAGCCGAACTGTTCGCCAGGCTCAAGG
CGAGCATGCCCGACGGCGAGGATCTCGTCGTGACCCATGGCGATGCCTGCTTGCCGAATATCATGGTGGA
AAATGGCCGCTTTTCTGGATTCATCGACTGTGGCCGGCTGGGTGTGGCGGACCGCTATCAGGACATAGCG
TTGGCTACCCGTGATATTGCTGAAGAGCTTGGCGGCGAATGGGCTGACCGCTTCCTCGTGCTTTACGGTA
TCGCCGCTCCCGATTCGCAGCGCATCGCCTTCTATCGCCTTCTTGACGAGTTCTTCTGAGCGGGACTCTG
GGGTTCGAAATGACCGACCAAGCGACGCCCAACCTGCCATCACGAGATTTCGATTCCACCGCCGCCTTCT
ATGAAAGGTTGGGCTTCGGAATCGTTTTCCGGGACGCCGGCTGGATGATCCTCCAGCGCGGGGATCTCAT
GCTGGAGTTCTTCGCCCACCCTAGGGGGAGGCTAACTGAAACACGGAAGGAGACAATACCGGAAGGAACC
CGCGCTATGACGGCAATAAAAAGACAGAATAAAACGCACGGTGTTGGGTCGTTTGTTCATAAACGCGGGG
TTCGGTCCCAGGGCTGGCACTCTGTCGATACCCCACCGAGACCCCATTGGGGCCAATACGCCCGCGTTTC
TTCCTTTTCCCCACCCCACCCCCCAAGTTCGGGTGAAGGCCCAGGGCTCGCAGCCAACGTCGGGGCGGCA
GGCCCTGCCATAGCCTCAGGTTACTCATATATACTTTAGATTGATTTAAAACTTCATTTTTAATTTAAAA
GGATCTAGGTGAAGATCCTTTTTGATAATCTCATGACCAAAATCCCTTAACGTGAGTTTTCGTTCCACTG
AGCGTCAGACCCCGTAGAAAAGATCAAAGGATCTTCTTGAGATCCTTTTTTTCTGCGCGTAATCTGCTGC
TTGCAAACAAAAAAACCACCGCTACCAGCGGTGGTTTGTTTGCCGGATCAAGAGCTACCAACTCTTTTTC
CGAAGGTAACTGGCTTCAGCAGAGCGCAGATACCAAATACTGTCCTTCTAGTGTAGCCGTAGTTAGGCCA
CCACTTCAAGAACTCTGTAGCACCGCCTACATACCTCGCTCTGCTAATCCTGTTACCAGTGGCTGCTGCC
AGTGGCGATAAGTCGTGTCTTACCGGGTTGGACTCAAGACGATAGTTACCGGATAAGGCGCAGCGGTCGG
GCTGAACGGGGGGTTCGTGCACACAGCCCAGCTTGGAGCGAACGACCTACACCGAACTGAGATACCTACA
GCGTGAGCTATGAGAAAGCGCCACGCTTCCCGAAGGGAGAAAGGCGGACAGGTATCCGGTAAGCGGCAGG
GTCGGAACAGGAGAGCGCACGAGGGAGCTTCCAGGGGGAAACGCCTGGTATCTTTATAGTCCTGTCGGGT
TTCGCCACCTCTGACTTGAGCGTCGATTTTTGTGATGCTCGTCAGGGGGGCGGAGCCTATGGAAAAACGC
CAGCAACGCGGCCTTTTTACGGTTCCTGGCCTTTTGCTGGCCTTTTGCTCACATGTTCTTTCCTGCGTTA
TCCCCTGATTCTGTGGATAACCGTATTACCGCCATGCAT
Features (pLannotate 1.2.2; 17 found; start..end, strand, type, name):
     61..364     +  enhancer       CMV enhancer: human cytomegalovirus immediate early enhancer
    365..568     +  promoter       CMV promoter: human cytomegalovirus (CMV) immediate early promoter
    564..597     +  LTR            5' LTR (truncated) (fragment): truncated 5' long terminal repeat (LTR) from HIV-1
    613..631     +  promoter       T7 promoter: promoter for bacteriophage T7 RNA polymerase
    665..1381    +  CDS            EGFP: EGFP is a basic (constitutively fluorescent) green fluorescent protein published in 1996, derived from Aequorea victoria. It is reported to be a rapidly-maturing weak dimer with moderate acid sensitivity.
   1397..3142    +  CDS            DCP1A: DCP1A_HUMAN - Also known as SMIF. Experimental evidence at protein level: Swiss-Prot protein existence level 1. Necessary for the degradation of mRNAs, both in normal mRNA turnover and in nonsense-mediated mRNA decay. Removes the 7-methyl guanine cap structure from mRNA molecules, yielding a 5'-phosphorylated mRNA fragment and 7m-GDP. Contributes to the transactivation of target genes after stimulation by TGFB1. From Homo sapiens (Human).
   3146..3182    +  misc_feature   MCS (fragment): multiple cloning site
   3199..3283    +  CDS            large T antigen (fragment): large T antigen from SV40 (simian virus 40)
   3306..3427    +  polyA_signal   SV40 poly(A) signal: SV40 polyadenylation signal
   3461..3889    -  rep_origin     f1 ori (sequence partly withheld): f1 bacteriophage origin of replication; arrow indicates direction of (+) strand synthesis
   3916..4020    +  promoter       AmpR promoter: bla
   4022..4379    +  promoter       SV40 promoter: SV40 enhancer and early promoter
   4414..5208    +  CDS            NeoR/KanR: aminoglycoside phosphotransferase from Tn5; aph(3')-II (or nptII); confers resistance to neomycin, kanamycin, and G418 (Geneticin®)
   5229..5381    +  CDS            ble (fragment): BLE_KLEPN - Experimental evidence at protein level: Swiss-Prot protein existence level 1. Binding protein with a strong affinity to the bleomycin family of antibiotics. Binds to CL990; an antimitotic-antibiotic compound. From Klebsiella pneumoniae.
   5440..5487    +  polyA_signal   HSV TK poly(A) signal: herpes simplex virus thymidine kinase polyadenylation signal (Cole and Stacy, 1985)
   5578..5594    -  polyA_signal   bGH poly(A) signal (fragment): bovine growth hormone polyadenylation signal
   5816..6404    +  rep_origin     ori: high-copy-number ColE1/pMB1/pBR322/pUC origin of replication
