[The description below was written by a language model from this plasmid's Addgene catalogue record and pLannotate feature annotations shown in this document.]
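Description:
pT7-EGFP-C1-HsDCP1a-R72GN74G_V is a 6.5 kb mammalian expression plasmid encoding human DCP1A, a decapping activator that works with DCP2 in mRNA turnover, fused to the C-terminus of EGFP. The catalogue lists the backbone as unknown, but the name and the annotated layout are consistent with an EGFP-C1-style vector into which a T7 promoter has been added. The CMV immediate early enhancer and promoter drive transcription in mammalian cells. The bacteriophage T7 promoter lies just upstream of the EGFP coding sequence, so the same fusion could also be transcribed by T7 RNA polymerase. EGFP is followed directly by the DCP1A open reading frame, then a remnant of the multiple cloning site and an SV40 polyadenylation signal. The insert name indicates substitutions R72G and N74G. The record additionally notes two silent nucleotide changes relative to the NCBI reference sequence.

The plasmid is propagated in E. coli through a high-copy ColE1/pUC-type origin and selected with kanamycin. The NeoR/KanR gene sits behind tandem bacterial (AmpR) and SV40 early promoters and is terminated by an HSV TK poly(A) signal, so it can also support G418 selection in mammalian cells. An f1 origin is also present. The short hits annotated as HIV-1 LTR, SV40 large T antigen, ble and bGH poly(A) fragments are probably incidental matches to backbone sequence rather than functional elements. The associated publication examined activation of DCP2 by DCP1 on the EDC4 scaffold through a conserved DCP1 loop. This suggests the construct serves to express a fluorescently tagged DCP1A mutant for localisation, interaction or decapping studies, although the record does not describe what the mutations do. The depositor sequence may be theoretical rather than fully verified.
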