Addgene plasmid #147803: pT7-EGFP-C1-HsDCP1a-R72GN74G_V
Purpose: Mammalian Expression of HsDCP1a-R72GN74G
Depositing lab: Elisa Izaurralde. Depositing organization: Max Planck Institute for Developmental Biology. Publication: The activation of the decapping enzyme DCP2 by DCP1 occurs on the EDC4 scaffold and involves a conserved loop in DCP1. Chang CT, Bercovich N, Loh B, Jonas S, Izaurralde E. Nucleic Acids Res. 2014 Apr;42(8):5217-33. doi: 10.1093/nar/gku129. Epub 2014 Feb 8. PubMed 24510189.
Backbone
  Vector backbone: Unknown
  Vector type: Mammalian Expression
Growth in bacteria
  Bacterial resistance: Kanamycin, 50 μg/mL
  Growth temperature: 37°C
  Growth strain: DH5alpha
  Copy number: High Copy
Gene/Insert
  Gene/Insert name: HsDCP1a-R72GN74G
  Species: H. sapiens (human)
  Mutation: two silent mutations T237C and T1716G compared to the sequence given by NCBI AY146651.1.
  Entrez Gene: DCP1A (a.k.a. HSA275986, Nbla00360, SMAD4IP1, SMIF)
  Cloning method: Unknown
Terms and licenses: Academic/Nonprofit Terms; Industry Terms: Not Available to Industry
Depositor comments: Plasmids from this collection were made available to the research community and donated after the lab closed. Please note that the sequence provided by the depositing laboratory may be theoretical/predicted or based on Sanger sequencing results. There may be discrepancies between sequencing results obtained by Addgene and the depositor sequence. If an Addgene verified sequence is not available, please contact before placing your order to request that our lab fully sequence the plasmid.
How to cite: pT7-EGFP-C1-HsDCP1a-R72GN74G_V was a gift from Elisa Izaurralde (Addgene plasmid # 147803 ; http://n2t.net/addgene:147803 ; RRID:Addgene_147803)
